>Addgene plasmid #226303 | pJB44 | addgene full sequence | sequence record 449915 | Addgene NGS Result
CTGATGTTACATTGCACAAGATAAAAATATATCATCATGAACAATAAAACTGTCTGCTTACATAAACAGT
AATACAAGGGGTGTTATGAGCCATATTCAACGGGAAACGTCTTGCTCGAGGCCGCGATTAAATTCCAACA
TGGATGCTGATTTATATGGGTATAAATGGGCTCGCGATAATGTCGGGCAATCAGGTGCGACAATCTATCG
ATTGTATGGGAAGCCCGATGCGCCAGAGTTGTTTCTGAAACATGGCAAAGGTAGCGTTGCCAATGATGTT
ACAGATGAGATGGTCAGACTAAACTGGCTGACGGAATTTATGCCTCTTCCGACCATCAAGCATTTTATCC
GTACTCCTGATGATGCATGGTTACTCACCACTGCGATCCCCGGGAAAACAGCATTCCAGGTATTAGAAGA
ATATCCTGATTCAGGTGAAAATATTGTTGATGCGCTGGCAGTGTTCCTGCGCCGGTTGCATTCGATTCCT
GTTTGTAATTGTCCTTTTAACAGCGATCGCGTATTTCGACTCGCTCAGGCGCAATCACGAATGAATAACG
GTTTGGTTGATGCGAGTGATTTTGATGACGAGCGTAATGGCTGGCCTGTTGAACAAGTCTGGAAAGAAAT
GCATAAGCTTTTGCCATTCTCACCGGATTCAGTCGTCACTCATGGTGATTTCTCACTTGATAACCTTATT
TTTGACGAGGGGAAATTAATAGGTTGTATTGATGTTGGACGAGTCGGAATCGCAGACCGATACCAGGATC
TTGCCATCCTATGGAACTGCCTCGGTGAGTTTTCTCCTTCATTACAGAAACGGCTTTTTCAAAAATATGG
TATTGATAATCCTGATATGAATAAATTGCAGTTTCATTTGATGCTCGATGAGTTTTTCTAATCAGAATTG
GTTAATTGGTTGTAACACTGGCAGAGCATTACGCTGACTTGACGGGACGGCGGCTTTGTTGAATAAATCG
AACTTTTGCTGAGTTGAAGGATCAGATCACGCATCTTCCCCTTACAGACAAGCTGTGACCGCCTCCGGGA
GCTGCATGTGTCAGAGGTTTTCACCGTCATCACCGAAACGCGCGAGGCAGCAGATCAATTCGCGCGCGAA
GGCGAAGCGGCATGCATTTACGTTGACACCATCGAATGGTGCAAAACCTTTCGCGGTATGGCATGATAGC
GCCCGGAAGAGAGTCAATTCAGGGTGGTGAATGTGAAACCAGTAACGTTATACGATGTCGCAGAGTATGC
CGGTGTCTCTTATCAGACCGTTTCCCGCGTGGTGAACCAGGCCAGCCACGTTTCTGCGAAAACGCGGGAA
AAAGTGGAAGCGGCGATGGCGGAGCTGAATTACATTCCCAACCGCGTGGCACAACAACTGGCGGGCAAAC
AGTCGTTGCTGATTGGCGTTGCCACCTCCAGTCTGGCCCTGCACGCGCCGTCGCAAATTGTCGCGGCGAT
TAAATCTCGCGCCGATCAACTGGGTGCCAGCGTGGTGGTGTCGATGGTAGAACGAAGCGGCGTCGAAGCC
TGTAAAGCGGCGGTGCACAATCTTCTCGCGCAACGCGTCAGTGGGCTGATCATTAACTATCCGCTGGATG
ACCAGGATGCCATTGCTGTGGAAGCTGCCTGCACTAATGTTCCGGCGTTATTTCTTGATGTCTCTGACCA
GACACCCATCAACAGTATTATTTTCTCCCATGAAGACGGTACGCGACTGGGCGTGGAGCATCTGGTCGCA
TTGGGTCACCAGCAAATCGCGCTGTTAGCGGGCCCATTAAGTTCTGTCTCGGCGCGTCTGCGTCTGGCTG
GCTGGCATAAATATCTCACTCGCAATCAAATTCAGCCGATAGCGGAACGGGAAGGCGACTGGAGTGCCAT
GTCCGGTTTTCAACAAACCATGCAAATGCTGAATGAGGGCATCGTTCCCACTGCGATGCTGGTTGCCAAC
GATCAGATGGCGCTGGGCGCAATGCGCGCCATTACCGAGTCCGGGCTGCGCGTTGGTGCGGATATCTCGG
TAGTGGGATACGACGATACCGAAGACAGCTCATGTTATATCCCGCCGTTAACCACCATCAAACAGGATTT
TCGCCTGCTGGGGCAAACCAGCGTGGACCGCTTGCTGCAACTCTCTCAGGGCCAGGCGGTGAAGGGCAAT
CAGCTGTTGCCCGTGTCACTGGTGAAAAGAAAAACCACCCTGGCGCCCAATACGCAAACCGCCTCTCCCC
GCGCGTTGGCCGATTCATTAATGCAGCTGGCACGACAGGTTTCCCGACTGGAAAGCGGGCAGTGAGCGCA
ACGCAATTAATGTAAGTTAGCGCGAATTGATCTGGTTTGACAGCTTATCATCGACTGCACGGTGCACCAA
TGCTTCTGGCGTCAGGCAGCCATCGGAAGCTGTGGTATGGCTGTGCAGGTCGTAAATCACTGCATAATTC
GTGTCGCTCAAGGCGCACTCCCGTTCTGGATAATGTTTTTTGCGCCGACATCATAACGGTTCTGGCAAAT
ATTCTGAAATGAGCTGTTGACAATTAATCATCCGGCTCGTATAATGTGTGGAATTGTGAGCGGATAACAA
TTTCACACAGGAAACAGACCATGTCCCCTTCACAGTCAGGAATGAATCCTGCCGACCTGAGCGGACTCTC
TGGCAAGGAACTGGCACGCGCACGCCGCGCTGCACTATCCAAGCAAGGGAAAGCAGCTGTTTCTAATAAA
ACGGCTAGCGTAAACCGTAGCACTAAACAGGCGGCATCTTCGATCAATACAAATCAGGTGCGCTCTTCTG
TAAATGAAGTGCCCACTGATTACCAAATGGCGGATCAATTGTGCTCTACGATTGATCATGCTGACTTTGG
TACCGAAAGCAATCGCGTTAGAGATCTCTGCCGTCAACGCAGAGAGGCACTATCAACTATCGGTAAAAAA
GCGGTTAAAACCAACGGCAAGCCGTCGGGTCGCGTTCGACCACAGCAATCAGTGGTTCACAACGACGCAA
TGATCGAAAATGCCGGTGATACTAACCAATCATCGTCCACTTCATTAAATAATGAACTTTCCGAAATCTG
CTCCATAGCAGACGACATGCCGGAGCGTTTTGGTTCACAAGCCAAAACCGTCCGTGATATCTGCCGTGCA
CGCCGTCAAGCGCTCTCTGAGCGTGGAACTCGCGCCGTGCCGCCAAAGCCGCAATCTCAAGGTGGTCCAG
GACGCAATGGCTATCAAATTGATGGATACCTAGATACCGCACTTCATGGCCGCGATGCCGCCAAGCGCCA
CCGTGAAATGCTCTGTCAATACGGCCGCGGCACAGCACCTTCCTGCAAGCCAACAGGCCGTGTCAAAAAT
TCTGTACAGTCGGGCAACGCAGCGCCAAAAAAGGTTGAAACCGGTCACACCCTATCCGGCGGATCTGTTA
CGGGCACGCAAGTGGATCGTAAATCTCATGTGACTGGAAACGAGCCGGGCACTAGCCGAGCAGTCACGGG
CACCGAGTACGTAGGTACTGAGCAATTCACCTCTTTTAGCAATACCAGCCCCAAGCCAAATGCGACGAAG
GTCAATGTGACCACAACGGCTCGTGGTCGCCCTGTTAGCGGTACGGAAGTTTCACGGACCGAGAAGGTAA
CTGGCAACGAATCCGGTGTCTGCCGTAACGTTACCGGCACCGAATACATGAGTAATGAAGCTCACTTTTC
TCTATGTGGAACAGCCGCAAAGCCTTCACAAGCGGATAAAGTCATGTTCGGCGCCACAGCACGAACGCAT
CAAGTGGTCAGTGGCAGTGATGAATTCAGGCCCTCTTCTGTTACGGGTAACGAATCGGGTGCAAAACGCA
CAATTACCGGCTCGCAGTACGCAGACGAAGGTCTTGCGCGACTCACGATCAACGGAGCACCTGCAAAAGT
AGCCAGAACCCACACCTTTGCGGGCTCTGACGTTACCGGCACGGAAATCGGTCGCTCTACTCGCGTAACT
GGTGATGAAAGCGGTTCGTGTCGTTCAATCTCAGGCACCGAGTATCTCAGTAACGAGCAATTCCAATCCT
TTTGTGACACAAAACCTCAACGCAGCCCGTTCAAGGTTGGCCAAGATCGCACGAACAAGGGTCAGTCTGT
GACTGGTAACTTGGTTGATCGTTCCGAACTGGTTACAGGTAACGAACCAGGTTCATGCTCTCGGGTTACA
GGCTCTCAGTATGGCCAAAGCAAAATCTGCGGTGGTGGCGTGGGAAAAGTGCGCTCAATGCGCACCCTTC
GCGGCACCTCAGTATCTGGCCAACAGCTAGATCATGCCCCAAAGATGTCCGGTGACGAGCGCGGCGGGTG
CATGCCCGTCACCGGTAATGAGTACTACGGTCGTGAACATTTCGAACCGTTTTGTACGAGCACCCCAGAG
CCCGAAGCTCAATCAACTGAACAATCATTGACCTGTGAAGGACAAATTATTAGCGGCACTTCAGTTGACG
CCAGTGATTTGGTCACAGGAAATGAAATCGGTGAACAGCAACTCATCAGCGGTGACGCCTATGTTGGCGC
GCAGCAGACAGGTTGCCTTCCCACTAGTCCACGCTTCAACCAAACTGGCAATGTTCAGTCAATGGGTTTT
AAGAACACCAATCAGCCAGAACAAAACTTTGCACCAGGTGAAGTAATGCCTACTGACTTTAGTATTCAAA
CCCCAGCTCGCTCGGCTCAGAATCGCATTACAGGTAACGACATTGCGCCCTCAGGTCGCATTACAGGCCC
TGGTATGCTGGCAACCGGCTTGATTACAGGAACCCCCGAATTCAGGCACGCTGCGCGCGAGTTGGTTGGT
TCTCCACAACCCATGGCAATGGCCATGGCCAACCGTAATAAGGCTGCTCAAGCACCTGTTGTGCAGCCAG
AAGTGGTTGCAACTCAGGAAAAGCCTGAGTTGGTATGTGCACCAAGAAGCGATCAAATGGATCGTGTGAG
TGGCGAAGGCAAAGAACGTTGCCACATCACTGGCGATGACTGGTCAGTTAACAAGCACATCACCGGTACA
GCCGGTCAATGGGCGAGTGGTCGCAACCCTTCCATGCGCGGTAATGCGCGTGTGGTCGAAACCAGCGCGT
TTGCCAATCGCAATGTGCCAAAACCTGAAAAGCCGGGCTCCAAGATCACGGGCAGTAGTGGTAATGACAC
CCAAGGTAGTCTGATCACTTACTCCGGCGGCGCGCGCGGTTGAAGCGGTTAAGAGAAGATTTTCAGCCTG
ATACAGATTAAATCAGAACGCAGAAGCGGTCTGATAAAACAGAATTTGCCTGGCGGCAGTAGCGCGGTGG
TCCCACCTGACCCCATGCCGAACTCAGAAGTGAAACGCCGTAGCGCCGATGGTAGTGTGGGGTATCCCCA
TGCGAGAGTAGGGAACTGCCAGGCATCAAATAAAACGAAAGGCTCAGTCGAAAGACTGGGCCTTTCGTTT
TATCTGTTGTTTGTCGGTGAACGCTCTCCTGAGTAGGACAAATCCGCCGGGAGCGGATTTGAACGTTGCG
AAGCAACGGCCCGGAGGGTGGCGGGCAGGACGCCCGCCATAAACTGCCAGGCATCAAATTAAGCAGAAGG
CCATCCTGACGGATGGCCTTTTCTGGCTGGATGATGGGGCGATTCAGGCCTGGTATGAGTCAGCAACACC
TTCTTCACGAGGCAGACCTCAGCGCCCCCCCCCCCCTGCAGGTCGATCTGGTAACCCCAGCGCGGTTGCT
TTGTTCGATCCGCTGGCCGGTAAAACCCCAAGTTATCTATCTGGGAGCTTATCTTTGGGCCTATCGCAGC
AATAGCCTGGATGCGGGGCCGCCGATCGTGGTGTTCGACTATCAAACCGGCCGCAGTGGTCAACATGCCG
CCGAGTTTCTTCAGCACTGGCCAGCCAATGGACCAACCAATGGACCAACCAATGGACCAACCAATGTACC
AACCAATGGACCAACCAATGGACCAACCAATGGGCAAGGCACCTTGATGGTCGATGACTACAGCGGGTAC
AAAGCCCTGTTCCGTGCGGGCGTGACCGAGCTTGGCTGCTGGGCCCATGCCCGGCGCAAGTTCTTTGATC
TGCACAAGGCCAGCAATCATCCGGTTGCGCACGAGGCACTGTCGCGGATTGCCCGGTTGTATCTTGCAGA
AGAAGAGGCCCAAGGCATGGACATTGCGGGGCGGATGCAACACCGTGCCCTGCACAGCCTGCCGCAGTTG
CAGGACATGCACCAGTGGCTCAGAAATTGCATCAACGCATATAGCGCTAGCAGCACGCCATAGTGACTGG
CGATGCTGTCGGAATGGACGATATCCCGCAAGAGGCCCGGCAGTACCGGCATAACCAAGCCTATGCCCTC
ATGACCAAAATCCCTTAACGTGAGTTTTCGTTCCACTGAGCGTCAGACCCCGTAGAAAAGATCAAAGGAT
CTTCTTGAGATCCTTTTTTTCTGCGCGTAATCTGCTGCTTGCAAACAAAAAAACCACCGCTACCAGCGGT
GGTTTGTTTGCCGGATCAAGAGCTACCAACTCTTTTTCCGAAGGTAACTGGCTTCAGCAGAGCGCAGATA
CCAAATACTGTCCTTCTAGTGTAGCCGTAGTTAGGCCACCACTTCAAGAACTCTGTAGCACCGCCTACAT
ACCTCGCTCTGCTAATCCTGTTACCAGTGGCTGCTGCCAGTGGCGATAAGTCGTGTCTTACCGGGTTGGA
CTCAAGACGATAGTTACCGGATAAGGCGCAGCGGTCGGGCTGAACGGGGGGTTCGTGCACACAGCCCAGC
TTGGAGCGAACGACCTACACCGAACTGAGATACCTACAGCGTGAGCTATGAGAAAGCGCCACGCTTCCCG
AAGGGAGAAAGGCGGACAGGTATCCGGTAAGCGGCAGGGTCGGAACAGGAGAGCGCACGAGGGAGCTTCC
AGGGGGAAACGCCTGGTATCTTTATAGTCCTGTCGGGTTTCGCCACCTCTGACTTGAGCGTCGATTTTTG
TGATGCTCGTCAGGGGGGCGGAGCCTATGGAAAAACGCCAGCAACGCGGCCTTTTTACGGTTCCTGGCCT
TTTGCTGGCCTTTTGCTCACATGTTCTTTCCTGCGTTAGGACCCAACGCTGCCCGAGATGCGCCGCGTGC
GGCTGCTGGAGATGGCGGACGCGATGGATATGTTCTGCCACCTGCGACTCAAACTTCTGATCTGGGATGG
CACGGGGGTGTGGCTCTGTCAGCGCCGGTTGCACCGGGGGCATTTTTATTGGCCAAAGCCCGGGGATGAT
CGGTTTATCATGAGTGCCGAACACTGGCAGTGGCTGACCACCGGGGTTGACTGGCAGAGGCTCTGCGCCA
AGCCACAGGCCCACTGGCAAGTGTGAGATTTTTCAGGATTTCGTCTTGAAAAATCAGCACATGCAGCCTG
GGGTTTGGTATAATCAACCTCATGATTTCAAACGCAGAAACCGGTCATTCATCCCCTGAAACGCCCTCCG
TGGCGTGGCTGATTGCGCAACTGGAACTGCGGGATTCTGAGTTGGCAAAACTTGATGCGGCACTGGTGCA
ACGCAATCAAGACATCCGCCATTTAACCCAAAATCTTCATGCCAAAGACATCAAGATCAAGGCACTCACC
CATGAACTGGCGTATTACCGCCGTATCCGCTTCGGGGCCAAAACCGAGGCCATGAGTGCCGAGCAACTGC
ACCTGTTCGAAGACGATCTGGCCGAGGTAGTAAGCTTAGATCGACCTGCAGGGGGGGGGGGAAAGCCACG
TTGTGTCTCAAAATCT
Features (pLannotate 1.2.2; 14 found; start..end, strand, type, name):
     86..901     +  CDS            KanR: aminoglycoside phosphotransferase; aph(3')-Ia; confers resistance to kanamycin in bacteria or G418 (Geneticin®) in eukaryotes
   1061..1101    -  CDS            rop (fragment): Rop protein, which maintains plasmids at low copy number; rop
   1145..1222    +  promoter       lacIq promoter: lacI (mutant); In the lacIq allele, a single base change in the promoter boosts expression of the lacI gene about 10-fold.
   1223..2305    +  CDS            lacI: lac repressor; lacI; The lac repressor binds to the lac operator to inhibit transcription in E. coli. This inhibition can be relieved by adding lactose or isopropyl-β-D-thiogalactopyranoside (IPTG).
   2347..2364    +  promoter       tet promoter (fragment): E. coli promoter for tetracycline efflux protein gene
   2360..2461    -  CDS            yciV (fragment): RNAAM_ECOLI - Also known as trpH From Escherichia coli (strain K12).
   2537..2566    +  promoter       trc promoter: strong E. coli promoter; hybrid between the trp and lac UV5 promoters
   2574..2590    +  protein_bind   lac operator: The lac repressor binds to the lac operator to inhibit transcription in E. coli. This inhibition can be relieved by adding lactose or isopropyl-β-D-thiogalactopyranoside (IPTG). lac repressor encoded by lacI
   2617..5220    +  CDS            csoS2: CSOS2_HALNC - Experimental evidence at protein level: Swiss-Prot protein existence level 1. Unlike beta-carboxysomes, alpha-carboxysomes (Cb) can form without cargo protein. CsoS2 is essential for Cb formation and is also capable of targeting foreign proteins to the Cb. The Cb shell assembles with the aid of CsoS2; CsoS1A, CsoS1B and CsoS1C form the majority of the shell while CsoS4A and CsoS4B form vertices. CsoS1D forms pseudohexamers that probably control metabolite flux into and out of the shell. From Halothiobacillus neapolitanus (strain ATCC 23641 / c2) (Thiobacillus neapolitanus).
   5298..5413    +  ncRNA          5S rRNA: Accession: RF00001 - 5S ribosomal RNA
   5417..5503    +  terminator     rrnB T1 terminator: Escherichia coli rrnB; transcription terminator T1 from the E. coli rrnB gene
   5595..5622    +  terminator     rrnB T2 terminator: transcription terminator T2 from the E. coli rrnB gene
   6252..6367    -  CDS            TcR (fragment): tetracycline efflux protein; tet; confers resistance to tetracycline
   6445..7033    +  rep_origin     ori: high-copy-number ColE1/pMB1/pBR322/pUC origin of replication
