[The description below was written by a language model from this plasmid's Addgene catalogue record and pLannotate feature annotations shown in this document.]
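Description:
pJB44 is a bacterial expression and genome-integration plasmid built on the pSAV108 backbone. The record describes it as an E. coli / Halothiobacillus neapolitanus shuttle vector. In E. coli it replicates from a ColE1/pMB1-type origin and is selected with kanamycin through an aph(3')-Ia (KanR) gene; the catalogue lists copy number as unknown. In H. neapolitanus it is intended to deliver the gene of interest together with the kanamycin marker into a neutral site on the chromosome. The homology regions that would direct this integration are not annotated in the feature table, although unannotated stretches are present in the 7.8 kb sequence. Short fragments of rop, the tet promoter, TcR and yciV appear to be leftovers from earlier vector lineages rather than functional parts.

The payload is the H. neapolitanus csoS2 gene, inserted by Golden Gate cloning and carrying two cysteine-to-serine substitutions, C292S and C310S, which the insert name assigns to "MR1". CsoS2 is the intrinsically disordered scaffolding protein essential for assembly of the α-carboxysome shell. Expression is driven by the hybrid trc promoter, followed by a lac operator. A lacI gene under the lacIq promoter on the same plasmid supplies repressor, so transcription is held off until it is induced with IPTG. The rrnB region downstream, comprising the 5S rRNA segment and the T1 and T2 terminators, ends transcription. No epitope or purification tag is annotated. The construct suits inducible expression of this cysteine-mutant CsoS2 from a defined genomic locus, to test how these residues contribute to carboxysome assembly.
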