Addgene plasmid #226303: pJB44
Purpose: E. coli and H. neapolitanus shuttle vector; integrates the gene of interest and a kanamycin resistance marker into a neutral site on the H. neapolitanus genome.
Depositing lab: David Savage. Depositing organization: University of California, Berkeley. Publication: Conserved and repetitive motifs in an intrinsically disordered protein drive ⍺-carboxysome assembly. Turnsek JB, Oltrogge LM, Savage DF. J Biol Chem. 2024 Jul 4;300(8):107532. doi: 10.1016/j.jbc.2024.107532. PubMed 38971311.
Backbone
  Vector backbone: pSAV108
  Backbone manufacturer: Savage Lab
  Vector type: Bacterial Expression
Growth in bacteria
  Bacterial resistance: Kanamycin, 50 μg/mL
  Growth temperature: 37°C
  Growth strain: DH5alpha
  Copy number: Unknown
Gene/Insert
  Gene/Insert name: CsoS2 with C to S MR1
  Species: H. neapolitanus
  Insert size (bp): 2613
  Mutation: C292S, C310S
  Promoter: pTRC
  Cloning method: Golden Gate
Terms and licenses: Academic/Nonprofit Terms; Industry Terms: Not Available to Industry
How to cite: pJB44 was a gift from David Savage (Addgene plasmid # 226303 ; http://n2t.net/addgene:226303 ; RRID:Addgene_226303)
